Addgene plasmid #142956: TFORF2535
Purpose: Lentiviral vector for overexpressing transcription factor ORFs with unique 24-bp barcodes. Barcodes facilitate identification of transcription factors in pooled screens.
Depositing lab: Feng Zhang. Depositing organization: Broad Institute. Publication: A transcription factor atlas of directed differentiation. Joung J, Ma S, Tay T, Geiger-Schuller KR, Kirchgatterer PC, Verdine VK, Guo B, Arias-Garcia MA, Allen WE, Singh A, Kuksenko O, Abudayyeh OO, Gootenberg JS, Fu Z, Macrae RK, Buenrostro JD, Regev A, Zhang F. Cell. 2023 Jan 5;186(1):209-229.e26. doi: 10.1016/j.cell.2022.11.026. PubMed 36608654.
Backbone
  Vector backbone: pLX_TRC317
  Backbone manufacturer: Broad Institute Genetic Perturbation Platform
  Backbone size w/o insert (bp): 8264
  Vector type: Mammalian Expression, Lentiviral
  Selectable markers: Puromycin
Growth in bacteria
  Bacterial resistance: Ampicillin, 100 μg/mL
  Growth temperature: 37°C
  Growth strain: NEB Stable
  Copy number: High Copy
Gene/Insert
  Gene/Insert name: SOX6
  Species: H. sapiens (human)
  Insert size (bp): 2516
  Entrez Gene: SOX6 (a.k.a. HSSOX6, SOXD, TOLCAS)
  Promoter: EF1a
  Cloning method: Unknown
  Sequencing primers: 5′ GGGTGGAGACTGAAGTTAGGCCAG; 3′ CACATAGCGTAAAAGGAGCAACATAG
Terms and licenses: Academic/Nonprofit Terms; Industry Terms: Not Available to Industry
Depositor comments: NM_017508,ENST00000527619 . The transcription factor ORF portion of this plasmid was synthesized by Genewiz. Please test multiple small colonies in case of plasmid recombination. To make this collection available in a timely manner, a portion of this collection was not fully sequenced by Addgene. If an Addgene verified full plasmid sequence is not available, please contact us prior to placing an order to request the full sequence.
How to cite: TFORF2535 was a gift from Feng Zhang (Addgene plasmid # 142956 ; http://n2t.net/addgene:142956 ; RRID:Addgene_142956)
