[The description below was written by a language model from this plasmid's Addgene catalogue record and pLannotate feature annotations shown in this document.]
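Description:
TFORF2535 is a lentiviral mammalian expression plasmid built on the pLX_TRC317 backbone. It carries the human SOX6 open reading frame as one member of a barcoded transcription factor ORF collection. In bacteria it is maintained through a high-copy ColE1/pUC-type origin and selected with ampicillin via β-lactamase. An f1 origin and remnants of a lac/T7/T3 cloning region are also annotated in the backbone. The depositor notes that the plasmid can recombine, which is a common issue with LTR-containing vectors.

The viral portion follows a self-inactivating HIV-1 design. An RSV promoter drives a truncated 5' LTR, followed by the Ψ packaging signal with a gag fragment, the Rev response element for nuclear export of the genomic RNA, a cPPT/CTS element, and a ΔU3 3' LTR followed by an SV40 polyadenylation signal. Within the transfer cassette, an SV40 promoter expresses puromycin N-acetyltransferase for selection of transduced cells. A separate EF-1α promoter drives constitutive expression of SOX6, a transcription factor involved in neurogenesis and chondrocyte differentiation. A WPRE lies downstream of the ORF and enhances transcript stability and expression.

According to the record, each construct in the collection has a unique 24-bp barcode, which allows the overexpressed factor to be identified in pooled screens. The barcode is not annotated as a feature in the table. The short U6-promoter fragment called between the ORF and the WPRE is probably a partial sequence match rather than a functional Pol III promoter. The construct is intended for producing lentivirus to overexpress SOX6, alone or in pooled transcription factor screens such as directed differentiation studies.
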