Features (pLannotate 1.2.2; 31 found; start..end, strand, type, name):
      5..231     +  promoter       RSV promoter: Rous sarcoma virus enhancer/promoter
    232..412     +  LTR            5' LTR (truncated): truncated 5' long terminal repeat (LTR) from HIV-1
    459..584     +  misc_feature   HIV-1 Ψ: packaging signal of human immunodeficiency virus type 1
    568..931     +  CDS            HIV-1 gag (fragment): gag protein from human immunodeficiency virus 1; gag
   1077..1310    +  misc_feature   RRE: The Rev response element (RRE) of HIV-1 allows for Rev-dependent mRNA export from the nucleus to the cytoplasm.
   1687..1713    +  CDS            Rev (fragment): human immunodeficiency virus 1 (HIV-1) Rev protein; rev; enhances nuclear export of unspliced and incompletely spliced viral mRNAs
   1720..1743    +  promoter       SV40 promoter (fragment): SV40 early promoter
   1744..1815    +  promoter       SV40 promoter (fragment): SV40 enhancer and early promoter
   1839..1974    +  rep_origin     SV40 ori: SV40 origin of replication
   2020..2616    +  CDS            PuroR (fragment): puromycin N-acetyltransferase; pac from Streptomyces; confers resistance to puromycin
   2665..2782    +  misc_feature   cPPT/CTS: central polypurine tract and central termination sequence of HIV-1
   2847..2913    +  CDS            small t antigen (fragment): SV40 (simian virus 40) small t antigen
   2920..4098    +  promoter       EF-1α promoter: strong constitutive promoter for human elongation factor EF-1α
   4124..6526    +  CDS            SOX6: SOX6_HUMAN - Experimental evidence at protein level: Swiss-Prot protein existence level 1. Transcription factor that plays a key role in several developmental processes, including neurogenesis, chondrocytes differentiation and cartilage formation. Specifically binds the 5'- AACAAT-3' DNA motif present in enhancers and super-enhancers and promotes expression of genes important for chondrogenesis. Required for overt chondrogenesis when condensed prechondrocytes differentiate into early stage chondrocytes: SOX5 and SOX6 cooperatively bind with SOX9 on active enhancers and super-enhancers associat
   6542..6595    +  promoter       U6 promoter (fragment): RNA polymerase III promoter for human U6 snRNA
   6637..7225    +  misc_feature   WPRE: woodchuck hepatitis virus posttranscriptional regulatory element
   7276..7295    +  misc_feature   cPPT/CTS (fragment): central polypurine tract and central termination sequence of HIV-1
   7297..7530    +  LTR            3' LTR (ΔU3): self-inactivating 3' long terminal repeat (LTR) from HIV-1
   7608..7729    +  polyA_signal   SV40 poly(A) signal: SV40 polyadenylation signal
   7769..7904    +  rep_origin     SV40 ori: SV40 origin of replication
   7925..7943    -  promoter       T7 promoter: promoter for bacteriophage T7 RNA polymerase
   7951..8106    +  CDS            lacZα (fragment): LacZα fragment of β-galactosidase; lacZ fragment
   8111..8539    +  rep_origin     f1 ori (sequence partly withheld): f1 bacteriophage origin of replication; arrow indicates direction of (+) strand synthesis
   8592..8696    +  promoter       AmpR promoter: bla
   8697..9557    +  CDS            AmpR: β-lactamase; bla; confers resistance to ampicillin, carbenicillin, and related antibiotics
   9728..10316   +  rep_origin     ori: high-copy-number ColE1/pMB1/pBR322/pUC origin of replication
  10499..10591   +  CDS            lacI (fragment): lac repressor; lacI; The lac repressor binds to the lac operator to inhibit transcription in E. coli. This inhibition can be relieved by adding lactose or isopropyl-β-D-thiogalactopyranoside (IPTG).
  10604..10625   +  protein_bind   CAP binding site: CAP binding activates transcription in the presence of cAMP. E. coli catabolite activator protein
  10640..10670   +  promoter       lac promoter: promoter for the E. coli lac operon
  10674..10696   +  protein_bind   lac operator (fragment): The lac repressor binds to the lac operator to inhibit transcription in E. coli. This inhibition can be relieved by adding lactose or isopropyl-β-D-thiogalactopyranoside (IPTG). lac repressor encoded by lacI
  10739..10757   +  promoter       T3 promoter: promoter for bacteriophage T3 RNA polymerase
>Addgene plasmid #142956 | TFORF2535 | addgene full sequence | sequence record 397292 | Addgene NGS Result
TTAATGTAGTCTTATGCAATACTCTTGTAGTCTTGCAACATGGTAACGATGAGTTAGCAACATGCCTTAC
AAGGAGAGAAAAAGCACCGTGCATGCCGATTGGTGGAAGTAAGGTGGTACGATCGTGCCTTATTAGGAAG
GCAACAGACGGGTCTGACATGGATTGGACGAACCACTGAATTGCCGCATTGCAGAGATATTGTATTTAAG
TGCCTAGCTCGATACATAAACGGGTCTCTCTGGTTAGACCAGATCTGAGCCTGGGAGCTCTCTGGCTAAC
TAGGGAACCCACTGCTTAAGCCTCAATAAAGCTTGCCTTGAGTGCTTCAAGTAGTGTGTGCCCGTCTGTT
GTGTGACTCTGGTAACTAGAGATCCCTCAGACCCTTTTAGTCAGTGTGGAAAATCTCTAGCAGTGGCGCC
CGAACAGGGACTTGAAAGCGAAAGGGAAACCAGAGGAGCTCTCTCGACGCAGGACTCGGCTTGCTGAAGC
GCGCACGGCAAGAGGCGAGGGGCGGCGACTGGTGAGTACGCCAAAAATTTTGACTAGCGGAGGCTAGAAG
GAGAGAGATGGGTGCGAGAGCGTCAGTATTAAGCGGGGGAGAATTAGATCGCGATGGGAAAAAATTCGGT
TAAGGCCAGGGGGAAAGAAAAAATATAAATTAAAACATATAGTATGGGCAAGCAGGGAGCTAGAACGATT
CGCAGTTAATCCTGGCCTGTTAGAAACATCAGAAGGCTGTAGACAAATACTGGGACAGCTACAACCATCC
CTTCAGACAGGATCAGAAGAACTTAGATCATTATATAATACAGTAGCAACCCTCTATTGTGTGCATCAAA
GGATAGAGATAAAAGACACCAAGGAAGCTTTAGACAAGATAGAGGAAGAGCAAAACAAAAGTAAGACCAC
CGCACAGCAAGCGGCCGCTGATCTTCAGACCTGGAGGAGGAGATATGAGGGACAATTGGAGAAGTGAATT
ATATAAATATAAAGTAGTAAAAATTGAACCATTAGGAGTAGCACCCACCAAGGCAAAGAGAAGAGTGGTG
CAGAGAGAAAAAAGAGCAGTGGGAATAGGAGCTTTGTTCCTTGGGTTCTTGGGAGCAGCAGGAAGCACTA
TGGGCGCAGCGTCAATGACGCTGACGGTACAGGCCAGACAATTATTGTCTGGTATAGTGCAGCAGCAGAA
CAATTTGCTGAGGGCTATTGAGGCGCAACAGCATCTGTTGCAACTCACAGTCTGGGGCATCAAGCAGCTC
CAGGCAAGAATCCTGGCTGTGGAAAGATACCTAAAGGATCAACAGCTCCTGGGGATTTGGGGTTGCTCTG
GAAAACTCATTTGCACCACTGCTGTGCCTTGGAATGCTAGTTGGAGTAATAAATCTCTGGAACAGATTTG
GAATCACACGACCTGGATGGAGTGGGACAGAGAAATTAACAATTACACAAGCTTAATACACTCCTTAATT
GAAGAATCGCAAAACCAGCAAGAAAAGAATGAACAAGAATTATTGGAATTAGATAAATGGGCAAGTTTGT
GGAATTGGTTTAACATAACAAATTGGCTGTGGTATATAAAATTATTCATAATGATAGTAGGAGGCTTGGT
AGGTTTAAGAATAGTTTTTGCTGTACTTTCTATAGTGAATAGAGTTAGGCAGGGATATTCACCATTATCG
TTTCAGACCCACCTCCCAACCCCGAGGGGACCCATGCATTGCATCTCAATTAGTCAGCAACCAGGTGTGG
AAAGTCCCCAGGCTCCCCAGCAGGCAGAAGTATGCAAAGCATGCGTCTCAATTAGTCAGCAACCATAGTC
CCGCCCCTAACTCCGCCCATCCCGCCCCTAACTCCGCCCAGTTCCGCCCATTCTCCGCCCCATGGCTGAC
TAATTTTTTTTATTTATGCAGAGGCCGAGGCCGCCTCGGCCTCTGAGCTATTCCAGAAGTAGTGAGGAGG
CTTTTTTGGAGGCCTAGGCTTTTGCAAAAAGCTTTCTAGAGGTACCACCGGAGCTTACCATGACCGAGTA
CAAGCCCACGGTGCGCCTCGCCACCCGCGACGACGTCCCCAGGGCCGTACGCACCCTCGCCGCCGCGTTC
GCCGACTACCCCGCCACGCGCCACACCGTCGATCCGGACCGCCACATCGAGCGGGTCACCGAGCTGCAAG
AACTCTTCCTCACGCGCGTCGGGCTCGACATCGGCAAGGTGTGGGTCGCGGACGACGGCGCCGCCGTGGC
GGTCTGGACCACGCCGGAGAGCGTCGAAGCGGGGGCGGTGTTCGCCGAGATCGGCCCGCGCATGGCCGAG
TTGAGCGGTTCCCGGCTGGCCGCGCAGCAACAGATGGAAGGCCTCCTGGCGCCGCACCGGCCCAAGGAGC
CCGCGTGGTTCCTGGCCACCGTCGGCGTCTCGCCCGACCACCAGGGCAAGGGTCTGGGCAGCGCCGTCGT
GCTCCCCGGAGTGGAGGCGGCCGAGCGCGCCGGGGTGCCCGCCTTCCTGGAGACCTCCGCGCCCCGCAAC
CTCCCCTTCTACGAGCGGCTCGGCTTCACCGTCACCGCCGACGTCGAGGTGCCCGAAGGACCGCGCACCT
GGTGCATGACCCGCAAGCCCGGTGCCAGTTAACGAATTCTAGATCTTGAGACAAATGGCAGTATTCATCC
ACAATTTTAAAAGAAAAGGGGGGATTGGGGGGTACAGTGCAGGGGAAAGAATAGTAGACATAATAGCAAC
AGACATACAAACTAAAGAATTACAAAAACAAATTACAAAAATTCAAAATTTTCGGGTTTATTACAGGGAC
AGCAGAGATCCACTTTGGCGCCGGCTCGAGGCCTGCAGGTGCAAAGATGGATAAAGTTTTAAACAGAGAG
GAATCTTTGCAGCTAATGGACCTTCTAGGTCTTGAAAGGAGTGGGAATTGGCTCCGGTGCCCGTCAGTGG
GCAGAGCGCACATCGCCCACAGTCCCCGAGAAGTTGGGGGGAGGGGTCGGCAATTGAACCGGTGCCTAGA
GAAGGTGGCGCGGGGTAAACTGGGAAAGTGATGTCGTGTACTGGCTCCGCCTTTTTCCCGAGGGTGGGGG
AGAACCGTATATAAGTGCAGTAGTCGCCGTGAACGTTCTTTTTCGCAACGGGTTTGCCGCCAGAACACAG
GTAAGTGCCGTGTGTGGTTCCCGCGGGCCTGGCCTCTTTACGGGTTATGGCCCTTGCGTGCCTTGAATTA
CTTCCACCTGGCTGCAGTACGTGATTCTTGATCCCGAGCTTCGGGTTGGAAGTGGGTGGGAGAGTTCGAG
GCCTTGCGCTTAAGGAGCCCCTTCGCCTCGTGCTTGAGTTGAGGCCTGGCCTGGGCGCTGGGGCCGCCGC
GTGCGAATCTGGTGGCACCTTCGCGCCTGTCTCGCTGCTTTCGATAAGTCTCTAGCCATTTAAAATTTTT
GATGACCTGCTGCGACGCTTTTTTTCTGGCAAGATAGTCTTGTAAATGCGGGCCAAGATCTGCACACTGG
TATTTCGGTTTTTGGGGCCGCGGGCGGCGACGGGGCCCGTGCGTCCCAGCGCACATGTTCGGCGAGGCGG
GGCCTGCGAGCGCGGCCACCGAGAATCGGACGGGGGTAGTCTCAAGCTGGCCGGCCTGCTCTGGTGCCTG
GCCTCGCGCCGCCGTGTATCGCCCCGCCCTGGGCGGCAAGGCTGGCCCGGTCGGCACCAGTTGCGTGAGC
GGAAAGATGGCCGCTTCCCGGCCCTGCTGCAGGGAGCTCAAAATGGAGGACGCGGCGCTCGGGAGAGCGG
GCGGGTGAGTCACCCACACAAAGGAAAAGGGCCTTTCCGTCCTCAGCCGTCGCTTCATGTGACTCCACGG
AGTACCGGGCGCCGTCCAGGCACCTCGATTAGTTCTCGAGCTTTTGGAGTACGTCGTCTTTAGGTTGGGG
GGAGGGGTTTTATGCGATGGAGTTTCCCCACACTGAGTGGGTGGAGACTGAAGTTAGGCCAGCTTGGCAC
TTGATGTAATTCTCCTTGGAATTTGCCCTTTTTGAGTTTGGATCTTGGTTCATTCTCAAGCCTCAGACAG
TGGTTCAAAGTTTTTTTCTTCCATTTCAGGTGTCGTGAGGCTAGCACCGCCACCATGGGAAGAATGTCTT
CCAAGCAAGCCACCTCTCCATTTGCCTGTGCAGCTGATGGAGAGGATGCAATGACCCAGGATTTAACCTC
AAGGGAAAAGGAAGAGGGCAGTGATCAACATGTGGCCTCCCATCTGCCTCTGCACCCCATAATGCACAAC
AAACCTCACTCTGAGGAGCTACCAACACTTGTCAGTACCATTCAACAAGATGCTGACTGGGACAGCGTTC
TGTCATCTCAGCAAAGAATGGAATCAGAGAATAATAAGTTATGTTCCCTATATTCCTTCCGAAATACCTC
TACCTCACCACATAAGCCTGACGAAGGGAGTCGGGACCGTGAGATAATGACCAGTGTTACTTTTGGAACC
CCAGAGCGCCGCAAAGGGAGTCTTGCCGATGTGGTGGACACACTGAAACAGAAGAAGCTTGAGGAAATGA
CTCGGACTGAACAAGAGGATTCCTCCTGCATGGAAAAACTACTTTCAAAAGATTGGAAGGAAAAAATGGA
AAGACTAAATACCAGTGAACTTCTTGGAGAAATTAAAGGTACACCTGAGAGCCTGGCAGAAAAAGAACGG
CAGCTCTCCACCATGATTACCCAGCTGATCAGTTTACGGGAGCAGCTACTGGCAGCGCATGATGAACAGA
AAAAACTGGCAGCGTCACAAATTGAGAAACAACGGCAGCAAATGGACCTTGCTCGCCAACAGCAAGAACA
GATTGCGAGACAACAGCAGCAACTTCTGCAACAGCAGCACAAAATTAATCTCCTGCAGCAACAGATCCAG
GTTCAGGGTCACATGCCTCCGCTCATGATCCCAATTTTTCCACATGACCAGCGGACTCTGGCAGCAGCTG
CTGCTGCCCAACAGGGATTCCTCTTCCCCCCTGGAATAACATACAAACCAGGTGATAACTACCCCGTACA
GTTCATTCCATCAACAATGGCAGCTGCTGCTGCTTCTGGACTCAGCCCTTTACAGCTCCAGCAGCTCTAT
GCCGCTCAGCTGGCCAGCATGCAGGTGTCACCTGGAGCAAAGATGCCATCAACTCCACAGCCACCAAACA
CAGCAGGGACGGTCTCACCTACTGGGATAAAAAATGAAAAGAGAGGGACCAGCCCTGTAACTCAAGTTAA
GGATGAAGCAGCAGCACAGCCTCTGAATCTCTCATCCCGACCCAAGACAGCAGAGCCTGTAAAGTCCCCA
ACGTCTCCCACCCAGAACCTCTTCCCAGCCAGCAAAACCAGCCCTGTCAATCTGCCAAACAAAAGCAGCA
TCCCTAGCCCCATTGGAGGAAGCCTGGGAAGAGGATCCTCTTTAGGTAAATGGAAAAGTCAACACCAGGA
AGAGACTTACGAATTAGATATCCTATCTAGTCTCAACTCCCCTGCCCTTTTTGGGGATCAGGATACAGTG
ATGAAAGCCATTCAGGAGGCGCGGAAGATGCGAGAGCAGATCCAGCGGGAGCAACAGCAGCAACAGCCAC
ATGGTGTTGACGGGAAACTGTCCTCCATAAATAATATGGGGCTGAACAGCTGCAGGAATGAAAAGGAAAG
AACGCGCTTTGAGAATTTGGGGCCCCAGTTAACGGGAAAGTCAAATGAAGATGGAAAACTGGGCCCAGGT
GTCATCGACCTTACTCGGCCAGAAGATGCAGAGGGAAGTAAAGCAATGAATGGCTCTGCAGCTAAACTAC
AGCAGTATTATTGTTGGCCAACAGGAGGTGCCACTGTGGCTGAAGCACGAGTCTACAGGGACGCCCGCGG
CCGTGCCAGCAGCGAGCCACACATTAAGCGACCAATGAATGCATTCATGGTTTGGGCAAAGGATGAGAGG
AGAAAAATCCTTCAGGCCTTCCCCGACATGCATAACTCCAACATTAGCAAAATCTTAGGATCTCGCTGGA
AATCAATGTCCAACCAGGAGAAGCAACCTTATTATGAAGAGCAGGCCCGGCTAAGCAAGATCCACTTAGA
GAAGTACCCAAACTATAAATACAAACCCCGACCGAAACGCACCTGCATTGTTGATGGCAAAAAGCTTCGG
ATTGGGGAGTATAAGCAACTGATGAGGTCTCGGAGACAGGAGATGAGGCAGTTCTTTACTGTGGGGCAAC
AGCCTCAGATTCCAATCACCACAGGAACAGGTGTTGTGTATCCTGGTGCTATCACTATGGCAACTACCAC
ACCATCGCCTCAGATGACATCTGACTGCTCTAGCACCTCGGCCAGCCCGGAGCCCAGCCTCCCGGTCATC
CAGAGCACTTATGGTATGAAGACAGATGGCGGAAGCCTAGCTGGAAATGAAATGATCAATGGAGAGGATG
AAATGGAAATGTATGATGACTATGAAGATGACCCCAAATCAGACTATAGCAGTGAAAATGAAGCCCCGGA
GGCTGTCAGTGCCAACTAGTAATGAACTAGTCCGTAACTTGAAAGTATTTCGATTTCTTGGCTTTATATA
TCTTGTGGAAAGGACGACCCAGAGCCTCTCCACAGATAGACACGCGTTAAGTCGACAATCAACCTCTGGA
TTACAAAATTTGTGAAAGATTGACTGGTATTCTTAACTATGTTGCTCCTTTTACGCTATGTGGATACGCT
GCTTTAATGCCTTTGTATCATGCTATTGCTTCCCGTATGGCTTTCATTTTCTCCTCCTTGTATAAATCCT
GGTTGCTGTCTCTTTATGAGGAGTTGTGGCCCGTTGTCAGGCAACGTGGCGTGGTGTGCACTGTGTTTGC
TGACGCAACCCCCACTGGTTGGGGCATTGCCACCACCTGTCAGCTCCTTTCCGGGACTTTCGCTTTCCCC
CTCCCTATTGCCACGGCGGAACTCATCGCCGCCTGCCTTGCCCGCTGCTGGACAGGGGCTCGGCTGTTGG
GCACTGACAATTCCGTGGTGTTGTCGGGGAAATCATCGTCCTTTCCTTGGCTGCTCGCCTGTGTTGCCAC
CTGGATTCTGCGCGGGACGTCCTTCTGCTACGTCCCTTCGGCCCTCAATCCAGCGGACCTTCCTTCCCGC
GGCCTGCTGCCGGCTCTGCGGCCTCTTCCGCGTCTTCGCCTTCGCCCTCAGACGAGTCGGATCTCCCTTT
GGGCCGCCTCCCCGCGTCGACTTTAAGACCAATGACTTACAAGGCAGCTGTAGATCTTAGCCACTTTTTA
AAAGAAAAGGGGGGACTGGAAGGGCTAATTCACTCCCAACGAAGACAAGATCTGCTTTTTGCTTGTACTG
GGTCTCTCTGGTTAGACCAGATCTGAGCCTGGGAGCTCTCTGGCTAACTAGGGAACCCACTGCTTAAGCC
TCAATAAAGCTTGCCTTGAGTGCTTCAAGTAGTGTGTGCCCGTCTGTTGTGTGACTCTGGTAACTAGAGA
TCCCTCAGACCCTTTTAGTCAGTGTGGAAAATCTCTAGCAGTACGTATAGTAGTTCATGTCATCTTATTA
TTCAGTATTTATAACTTGCAAAGAAATGAATATCAGAGAGTGAGAGGAACTTGTTTATTGCAGCTTATAA
TGGTTACAAATAAAGCAATAGCATCACAAATTTCACAAATAAAGCATTTTTTTCACTGCATTCTAGTTGT
GGTTTGTCCAAACTCATCAATGTATCTTATCATGTCTGGCTCTAGCTATCCCGCCCCTAACTCCGCCCAT
CCCGCCCCTAACTCCGCCCAGTTCCGCCCATTCTCCGCCCCATGGCTGACTAATTTTTTTTATTTATGCA
GAGGCCGAGGCCGCCTCGGCCTCTGAGCTATTCCAGAAGTAGTGAGGAGGCTTTTTTGGAGGCCTAGGGA
CGTACCCAATTCGCCCTATAGTGAGTCGTATTACGCGCGCTCACTGGCCGTCGTTTTACAACGTCGTGAC
TGGGAAAACCCTGGCGTTACCCAACTTAATCGCCTTGCAGCACATCCCCCTTTCGCCAGCTGGCGTAATA
GCGAAGAGGCCCGCACCGATCGCCCTTCCCAACAGTTGCGCAGCCTGAATGGCGAATGGG
[124 nt withheld, positions 8111-8234]
C
[91 nt withheld, positions 8236-8326]
A
[49 nt withheld, positions 8328-8376]
CCTTTGACGTTGGAGTCCACGTTCTTT
[37 nt withheld, positions 8404-8440]
ACCCTATCTCGGTCTATTCTTTTGATTTATAAGGGATTTTGCCGATTTCGGCCTATTGGTTAAAAAATGA
GCTGATTTAACAAAAATTTAACGCGAATTTTAACAAAATATTAACGCTTACAATTTAGGTGGCACTTTTC
GGGGAAATGTGCGCGGAACCCCTATTTGTTTATTTTTCTAAATACATTCAAATATGTATCCGCTCATGAG
ACAATAACCCTGATAAATGCTTCAATAATATTGAAAAAGGAAGAGTATGAGTATTCAACATTTCCGTGTC
GCCCTTATTCCCTTTTTTGCGGCATTTTGCCTTCCTGTTTTTGCTCACCCAGAAACGCTGGTGAAAGTAA
AAGATGCTGAAGATCAGTTGGGTGCACGAGTGGGTTACATCGAACTGGATCTCAACAGCGGTAAGATCCT
TGAGAGTTTTCGCCCCGAAGAACGTTTTCCAATGATGAGCACTTTTAAAGTTCTGCTATGTGGCGCGGTA
TTATCCCGTATTGACGCCGGGCAAGAGCAACTCGGTCGCCGCATACACTATTCTCAGAATGACTTGGTTG
AGTACTCACCAGTCACAGAAAAGCATCTTACGGATGGCATGACAGTAAGAGAATTATGCAGTGCTGCCAT
AACCATGAGTGATAACACTGCGGCCAACTTACTTCTGACAACGATCGGAGGACCGAAGGAGCTAACCGCT
TTTTTGCACAACATGGGGGATCATGTAACTCGCCTTGATCGTTGGGAACCGGAGCTGAATGAAGCCATAC
CAAACGACGAGCGTGACACCACGATGCCTGTAGCAATGGCAACAACGTTGCGCAAACTATTAACTGGCGA
ACTACTTACTCTAGCTTCCCGGCAACAATTAATAGACTGGATGGAGGCGGATAAAGTTGCAGGACCACTT
CTGCGCTCGGCCCTTCCGGCTGGCTGGTTTATTGCTGATAAATCTGGAGCCGGTGAGCGTGGGTCTCGCG
GTATCATTGCAGCACTGGGGCCAGATGGTAAGCCCTCCCGTATCGTAGTTATCTACACGACGGGGAGTCA
GGCAACTATGGATGAACGAAATAGACAGATCGCTGAGATAGGTGCCTCACTGATTAAGCATTGGTAACTG
TCAGACCAAGTTTACTCATATATACTTTAGATTGATTTAAAACTTCATTTTTAATTTAAAAGGATCTAGG
TGAAGATCCTTTTTGATAATCTCATGACCAAAATCCCTTAACGTGAGTTTTCGTTCCACTGAGCGTCAGA
CCCCGTAGAAAAGATCAAAGGATCTTCTTGAGATCCTTTTTTTCTGCGCGTAATCTGCTGCTTGCAAACA
AAAAAACCACCGCTACCAGCGGTGGTTTGTTTGCCGGATCAAGAGCTACCAACTCTTTTTCCGAAGGTAA
CTGGCTTCAGCAGAGCGCAGATACCAAATACTGTTCTTCTAGTGTAGCCGTAGTTAGGCCACCACTTCAA
GAACTCTGTAGCACCGCCTACATACCTCGCTCTGCTAATCCTGTTACCAGTGGCTGCTGCCAGTGGCGAT
AAGTCGTGTCTTACCGGGTTGGACTCAAGACGATAGTTACCGGATAAGGCGCAGCGGTCGGGCTGAACGG
GGGGTTCGTGCACACAGCCCAGCTTGGAGCGAACGACCTACACCGAACTGAGATACCTACAGCGTGAGCT
ATGAGAAAGCGCCACGCTTCCCGAAGGGAGAAAGGCGGACAGGTATCCGGTAAGCGGCAGGGTCGGAACA
GGAGAGCGCACGAGGGAGCTTCCAGGGGGAAACGCCTGGTATCTTTATAGTCCTGTCGGGTTTCGCCACC
TCTGACTTGAGCGTCGATTTTTGTGATGCTCGTCAGGGGGGCGGAGCCTATGGAAAAACGCCAGCAACGC
GGCCTTTTTACGGTTCCTGGCCTTTTGCTGGCCTTTTGCTCACATGTTCTTTCCTGCGTTATCCCCTGAT
TCTGTGGATAACCGTATTACCGCCTTTGAGTGAGCTGATACCGCTCGCCGCAGCCGAACGACCGAGCGCA
GCGAGTCAGTGAGCGAGGAAGCGGAAGAGCGCCCAATACGCAAACCGCCTCTCCCCGCGCGTTGGCCGAT
TCATTAATGCAGCTGGCACGACAGGTTTCCCGACTGGAAAGCGGGCAGTGAGCGCAACGCAATTAATGTG
AGTTAGCTCACTCATTAGGCACCCCAGGCTTTACACTTTATGCTTCCGGCTCGTATGTTGTGTGGAATTG
TGAGCGGATAACAATTTCACACAGGAAACAGCTATGACCATGATTACGCCAAGCGCGCAATTAACCCTCA
CTAAAGGGAACAAAAGCTGGAGCTGCAAGC
