>Addgene plasmid #142956 | TFORF2535 | depositor partial sequence | sequence record 281006 | Insert
ACCGCCACCATGGGAAGAATGTCTTCCAAGCAAGCCACCTCTCCATTTGCCTGTGCAGCTGATGGAGAGG
ATGCAATGACCCAGGATTTAACCTCAAGGGAAAAGGAAGAGGGCAGTGATCAACATGTGGCCTCCCATCT
GCCTCTGCACCCCATAATGCACAACAAACCTCACTCTGAGGAGCTACCAACACTTGTCAGTACCATTCAA
CAAGATGCTGACTGGGACAGCGTTCTGTCATCTCAGCAAAGAATGGAATCAGAGAATAATAAGTTATGTT
CCCTATATTCCTTCCGAAATACCTCTACCTCACCACATAAGCCTGACGAAGGGAGTCGGGACCGTGAGAT
AATGACCAGTGTTACTTTTGGAACCCCAGAGCGCCGCAAAGGGAGTCTTGCCGATGTGGTGGACACACTG
AAACAGAAGAAGCTTGAGGAAATGACTCGGACTGAACAAGAGGATTCCTCCTGCATGGAAAAACTACTTT
CAAAAGATTGGAAGGAAAAAATGGAAAGACTAAATACCAGTGAACTTCTTGGAGAAATTAAAGGTACACC
TGAGAGCCTGGCAGAAAAAGAACGGCAGCTCTCCACCATGATTACCCAGCTGATCAGTTTACGGGAGCAG
CTACTGGCAGCGCATGATGAACAGAAAAAACTGGCAGCGTCACAAATTGAGAAACAACGGCAGCAAATGG
ACCTTGCTCGCCAACAGCAAGAACAGATTGCGAGACAACAGCAGCAACTTCTGCAACAGCAGCACAAAAT
TAATCTCCTGCAGCAACAGATCCAGGTTCAGGGTCACATGCCTCCGCTCATGATCCCAATTTTTCCACAT
GACCAGCGGACTCTGGCAGCAGCTGCTGCTGCCCAACAGGGATTCCTCTTCCCCCCTGGAATAACATACA
AACCAGGTGATAACTACCCCGTACAGTTCATTCCATCAACAATGGCAGCTGCTGCTGCTTCTGGACTCAG
CCCTTTACAGCTCCAGCAGCTCTATGCCGCTCAGCTGGCCAGCATGCAGGTGTCACCTGGAGCAAAGATG
CCATCAACTCCACAGCCACCAAACACAGCAGGGACGGTCTCACCTACTGGGATAAAAAATGAAAAGAGAG
GGACCAGCCCTGTAACTCAAGTTAAGGATGAAGCAGCAGCACAGCCTCTGAATCTCTCATCCCGACCCAA
GACAGCAGAGCCTGTAAAGTCCCCAACGTCTCCCACCCAGAACCTCTTCCCAGCCAGCAAAACCAGCCCT
GTCAATCTGCCAAACAAAAGCAGCATCCCTAGCCCCATTGGAGGAAGCCTGGGAAGAGGATCCTCTTTAG
GTAAATGGAAAAGTCAACACCAGGAAGAGACTTACGAATTAGATATCCTATCTAGTCTCAACTCCCCTGC
CCTTTTTGGGGATCAGGATACAGTGATGAAAGCCATTCAGGAGGCGCGGAAGATGCGAGAGCAGATCCAG
CGGGAGCAACAGCAGCAACAGCCACATGGTGTTGACGGGAAACTGTCCTCCATAAATAATATGGGGCTGA
ACAGCTGCAGGAATGAAAAGGAAAGAACGCGCTTTGAGAATTTGGGGCCCCAGTTAACGGGAAAGTCAAA
TGAAGATGGAAAACTGGGCCCAGGTGTCATCGACCTTACTCGGCCAGAAGATGCAGAGGGAAGTAAAGCA
ATGAATGGCTCTGCAGCTAAACTACAGCAGTATTATTGTTGGCCAACAGGAGGTGCCACTGTGGCTGAAG
CACGAGTCTACAGGGACGCCCGCGGCCGTGCCAGCAGCGAGCCACACATTAAGCGACCAATGAATGCATT
CATGGTTTGGGCAAAGGATGAGAGGAGAAAAATCCTTCAGGCCTTCCCCGACATGCATAACTCCAACATT
AGCAAAATCTTAGGATCTCGCTGGAAATCAATGTCCAACCAGGAGAAGCAACCTTATTATGAAGAGCAGG
CCCGGCTAAGCAAGATCCACTTAGAGAAGTACCCAAACTATAAATACAAACCCCGACCGAAACGCACCTG
CATTGTTGATGGCAAAAAGCTTCGGATTGGGGAGTATAAGCAACTGATGAGGTCTCGGAGACAGGAGATG
AGGCAGTTCTTTACTGTGGGGCAACAGCCTCAGATTCCAATCACCACAGGAACAGGTGTTGTGTATCCTG
GTGCTATCACTATGGCAACTACCACACCATCGCCTCAGATGACATCTGACTGCTCTAGCACCTCGGCCAG
CCCGGAGCCCAGCCTCCCGGTCATCCAGAGCACTTATGGTATGAAGACAGATGGCGGAAGCCTAGCTGGA
AATGAAATGATCAATGGAGAGGATGAAATGGAAATGTATGATGACTATGAAGATGACCCCAAATCAGACT
ATAGCAGTGAAAATGAAGCCCCGGAGGCTGTCAGTGCCAACTAGTAATGAACTAGTCCGTAACTTGAAAG
TATTTCGATTTCTTGGCTTTATATATCTTGTGGAAAGGACGACCCAGAGCCTCTCCACAGATAGAC
