>Addgene plasmid #142956 | TFORF2535 | depositor partial sequence | sequence record 281007 | Barcode
CCCAGAGCCTCTCCACAGATAGAC
